>Addgene plasmid #123677 | MTK1_014 | addgene full sequence | sequence record 248568 | Addgene NGS Result
TCATGACCAAAATCCCTTAACGTGAGTTTTCGTTCCACTGAGCGTCAGACCCCGTAGAAAAGATCAAAGG
ATCTTCTTGAGATCCTTTTTTTCTGCGCGTAATCTGCTGCTTGCAAACAAAAAAACCACCGCTACCAGCG
GTGGTTTGTTTGCCGGATCAAGAGCTACCAACTCTTTTTCCGAAGGTAACTGGCTTCAGCAGAGCGCAGA
TACCAAATACTGTTCTTCTAGTGTAGCCGTAGTTAGGCCACCACTTCAAGAACTCTGTAGCACCGCCTAC
ATACCTCGCTCTGCTAATCCTGTTACCAGTGGCTGCTGCCAGTGGCGATAAGTCGTGTCTTACCGGGTTG
GACTCAAGACGATAGTTACCGGATAAGGCGCAGCGGTCGGGCTGAACGGGGGGTTCGTGCACACAGCCCA
GCTTGGAGCGAACGACCTACACCGAACTGAGATACCTACAGCGTGAGCTATGAGAAAGCGCCACGCTTCC
CGAAGGGAGAAAGGCGGACAGGTATCCGGTAAGCGGCAGGGTCGGAACAGGAGAGCGCACGAGGGAGCTT
CCAGGGGGAAACGCCTGGTATCTTTATAGTCCTGTCGGGTTTCGCCACCTCTGACTTGAGCGTCGATTTT
TGTGATGCTCGTCAGGGGGGCGGAGCCTATGGAAAAACGCCAGCAACGCGGCCTTTTTACGGTTCCTGGC
CTTTTGCTGGCCTTTTGCTCACATGTTCTTTCCTGCGTTATCCCCTGATTCTGTGGATAACCGTAGTCGG
TCTCACCCTGAAGTTCCTATTCTCTAGAAAGTATAGGAACTTCCTGATGAGACGTGGTAGAGCCACAAAC
AGCCGGTACAAGCAACGATCTCCAGGACCATCTGAATCATGCGCGGATGACACGAACTCACGACGGCGAT
CACAGACATTAACCCACAGTACAGACACTGCGACAACGTGGCAATTCGTCGCAATACAACGTGAGACCAG
ACCAATAAAAAACGCCCGGCGGCAACCGAGCGTTCTGAACAAATCCAGATGGAGTTCTGAGGTCATTACT
GGATCTATCAACAGGAGTCCAAGCGAGCTCGATATCAAATTACGCCCCGCCCTGCCACTCATCGCAGTAC
TGTTGTAATTCATTAAGCATTCTGCCGACATGGAAGCCATCACAAACGGCATGATGAACCTGAATCGCCA
GCGGCATCAGCACCTTGTCGCCTTGCGTATAATATTTGCCCATGGTGAAAACGGGGGCGAAGAAGTTGTC
CATATTGGCCACGTTTAAATCAAAACTGGTGAAACTCACCCAGGGATTGGCTGAAACGAAAAACATATTC
TCAATAAACCCTTTAGGGAAATAGGCCAGGTTTTCACCGTAACACGCCACATCTTGCGAATATATGTGTA
GAAACTGCCGGAAATCGTCGTGGTATTCACTCCAGAGCGATGAAAACGTTTCAGTTTGCTCATGGAAAAC
GGTGTAACAAGGGTGAACACTATCCCATATCACCAGCTCACCGTCTTTCATTGCCATACGAAATTCCGGA
TGAGCATTCATCAGGCGGGCAAGAATGTGAATAAAGGCCGGATAAAACTTGTGCTTATTTTTCTTTACGG
TCTTTAAAAAGGCCGTAATATCCAGCTGAACGGTCTGGTTATAGGTACATTGAGCAACTGACTGAAATGC
CTCAAAATGTTCTTTACGATGCCATTGGGATATATCAACGGTGGTATATCCAGTGATTTTTTTCTCCATT
TTAGCTTCCTTAGCTCCTGAAAATCTCGATAACTCAAAAAATACGCCCGGTAGTGATCTTATTTCATTAT
GGTGAAAGTTGGAACCTCTTACGTGCCCGATCAA
Features (pLannotate 1.2.2; 5 found; start..end, strand, type, name):
     77..665     +  rep_origin     ori: high-copy-number ColE1/pMB1/pBR322/pUC origin of replication
    780..813     +  protein_bind   FRT (minimal): supports FLP-mediated excision but not integration (Turan and Bode, 2011) FLP recombinase from the Saccharomyces cerevisiae 2μ plasmid
    985..1019    -  terminator     lambda t0 terminator: minimal transcription terminator from phage lambda (Scholtissek and Grosse, 1987)
   1093..1749    -  CDS            cat: CAT_ECOLX - Experimental evidence at protein level: Swiss-Prot protein existence level 1. This enzyme is an effector of chloramphenicol resistance in bacteria. From Escherichia coli. This protein is used as a marker in many commonly used cloning vectors, such as pACYC184.
   1750..1847    -  promoter       cat promoter: promoter of the E. coli cat gene encoding chloramphenicol acetyltransferase
