[The description below was written by a language model from this plasmid's Addgene catalogue record and pLannotate feature annotations shown in this document.]
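Description:
MTK1_014 is a small part-storage plasmid (about 1.85 kb) from the Mammalian Toolkit (MTK), a hierarchical modular cloning system for building genetic circuits for mammalian cells. Although catalogued as a mammalian expression vector, the plasmid carries no mammalian promoter, coding sequence or selection marker. It is a bacterial carrier for a single synthetic DNA part, built in the MTK0_027 part-entry backbone. It is propagated in E. coli through a high-copy ColE1/pUC-type origin. Selection is with chloramphenicol, conferred by a cat (chloramphenicol acetyltransferase) gene driven by its native cat promoter and followed by a lambda t0 terminator.

The payload is "Connector LS'-FRT", a Type 1 part. In the MTK, Type 1 parts are the 5' assembly connectors that flank a transcriptional unit and determine how units are joined in later assembly steps. Here the ConLS' connector is combined with a short flippase recognition target site, which the annotation identifies as a 34 bp minimal FRT. This is the target of FLP recombinase from the yeast 2μ plasmid, and the feature note describes the minimal form as supporting FLP-mediated excision but not integration. The connector sequence itself is not separately annotated in the feature table. The part was inserted using BsmBI sites that were destroyed during cloning, as is typical of Type IIS (Golden Gate-style) domestication.

The plasmid serves as a building block: using it at the 5' connector position places an FRT site at the upstream edge of an assembled construct. The record does not specify the downstream recombination strategy or any partner FRT-bearing part.
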