Addgene plasmid #123677: MTK1_014
Purpose: Encodes ConLS' and short flippase recognition target (FRT) site as a Type 1 part to be used in the MTK system
Depositing lab: Hana El-Samad. Depositing organization: University of California, San Francisco (UCSF). Publication: A Toolkit for Rapid Modular Construction of Biological Circuits in Mammalian Cells. Fonseca JP, Bonny AR, Kumar GR, Ng AH, Town J, Wu QC, Aslankoohi E, Chen SY, Dods G, Harrigan P, Osimiri LC, Kistler AL, El-Samad H. ACS Synth Biol. 2019 Nov 15;8(11):2593-2606. doi: 10.1021/acssynbio.9b00322. Epub 2019 Nov 5. PubMed 31686495.
Backbone
  Vector backbone: MTK0_027
  Vector type: Mammalian Expression
Growth in bacteria
  Bacterial resistance: Chloramphenicol, 25 μg/mL
  Growth temperature: 37°C
  Growth strain: DH5alpha
  Copy number: Unknown
Gene/Insert
  Gene/Insert name: Connector LS'-FRT
  Species: Synthetic
  Cloning method: Restriction Enzyme; 5′ cloning site BsmBI (destroyed during cloning); 3′ cloning site BsmBI (destroyed during cloning)
Terms and licenses: Academic/Nonprofit Terms; Industry Terms: Not Available to Industry
Depositor comments: Type 1 parts are 5' assembly connectors in the MTK. Please visit https://www.biorxiv.org/content/10.1101/506188v2 for BioRxiv preprint
How to cite: MTK1_014 was a gift from Hana El-Samad (Addgene plasmid # 123677 ; http://n2t.net/addgene:123677 ; RRID:Addgene_123677)
